>Addgene plasmid #238570 | NanoBRET Assay Vector, HaloTag-KRAS(G12V) | addgene full sequence | sequence record 485890 | Addgene NGS Result
CGGCAGTGAAAAAAATGCTTTATTTGTGAAATTTGTGATGCTATTGCTTTATTTGTAACCATTATAAGCT
GCAATAAACAAGTTAACAACAACAATTGCATTCATTTTATGTTTCAGGTTCAGGGGGAGGTGTGGGAGGT
TTTTTAAAGCAAGTAAAACCTCTACAAATGTGGTATGGCTGATTATGATCCGCGGCCGCAATACGTCGAC
GTTATCAGCTGACTTCGTACGAGAGCCTAGGATTATGGCGCGCCACTAGTTATTAATAGTAATCAATTAC
GGGGTCATTAGTTCATAGCCCATATATGGAGTTCCGCGTTACATAACTTACGGTAAATGGCCCGCCTGGC
TGACCGCCCAACGACCCCCGCCCATTGACGTCAATAATGACGTATGTTCCCATAGTAACGCCAATAGGGA
CTTTCCATTGACGTCAATGGGTGGAGTATTTACGGTAAACTGCCCACTTGGCAGTACATCAAGTGTATCA
TATGCCAAGTCCGCCCCCTATTGACGTCAATGACGGTAAATGGCCCGCCTGGCATTATGCCCAGTACATG
ACCTTACGGGACTTTCCTACTTGGCAGTACATCTACGTATTAGTCATCGCTATTACCATGGTGATGCGGT
TTTGGCAGTACACCAATGGGCGTGGATAGCGGTTTGACTCACGGGGATTTCCAAGTCTCCACCCCATTGA
CGTCAATGGGAGTTTGTTTTGGCACCAAAATCAACGGGACTTTCCAAAATGTCGTAATAACCCCGCCCCG
TTGACGCAAATGGGCGGTAGGCGTGTACGGTGGGAGGTCTATATAAGCAGAGCTGGTTTAGTGAACCGTC
AGATCACTAGAAGCTTTATTGCGGTAGTTTATCACAGTTAAATTGCTAACGCAGTCAGTGCTTCTGACAC
AACAGTCTCGAACTTAAGCTGCAGAAGTTGGTCGTGAGGCACTGGGCAGGTAAGTATCAAGGTTACAAGA
CAGGTTTAAGGAGACCAATAGAAACTGGGCTTGTCGAGACAGAGAAGACTCTTGCGTTTCTGATAGGCAC
CTATTGGTCTTACTGACATCCACTTTGCCTTTCTCTCCACAGGTGTCCACTCCCAGTTCAATTACAGCTC
TTAAGGCTAGAGTATTAATACGACTCACTATAGGGCTAGCAAAGCCACCATGGCAGAAATCGGTACTGGC
TTTCCATTCGACCCCCATTATGTGGAAGTCCTGGGCGAGCGCATGCACTACGTCGATGTTGGTCCGCGCG
ATGGCACCCCTGTGCTGTTCCTGCACGGTAACCCGACCTCCTCCTACGTGTGGCGCAACATCATCCCGCA
TGTTGCACCGACCCATCGCTGCATTGCTCCAGACCTGATCGGTATGGGCAAATCCGACAAACCAGACCTG
GGTTATTTCTTCGACGACCACGTCCGCTTCATGGATGCCTTCATCGAAGCCCTGGGTCTGGAAGAGGTCG
TCCTGGTCATTCACGACTGGGGCTCCGCTCTGGGTTTCCACTGGGCCAAGCGCAATCCAGAGCGCGTCAA
AGGTATTGCATTTATGGAGTTCATCCGCCCTATCCCGACCTGGGACGAATGGCCAGAATTTGCCCGCGAG
ACCTTCCAGGCCTTCCGCACCACCGACGTCGGCCGCAAGCTGATCATCGATCAGAACGTTTTTATCGAGG
GTACGCTGCCGATGGGTGTCGTCCGCCCGCTGACTGAAGTCGAGATGGACCATTACCGCGAGCCGTTCCT
GAATCCTGTTGACCGCGAGCCACTGTGGCGCTTCCCAAACGAGCTGCCAATCGCCGGTGAGCCAGCGAAC
ATCGTCGCGCTGGTCGAAGAATACATGGACTGGCTGCACCAGTCCCCTGTCCCGAAGCTGCTGTTCTGGG
GCACCCCAGGCGTTCTGATCCCACCGGCCGAAGCCGCTCGCCTGGCCAAAAGCCTGCCTAACTGCAAGGC
TGTGGACATCGGCCCGGGTCTGAATCTGCTGCAAGAAGACAACCCGGACCTGATCGGCAGCGAGATCGCG
CGCTGGCTGTCGACGCTCGAGATTTCCGGCGAGCCAACCACTGAGGATCTGTACTTTCAGAGCGATAACG
CGATCGCCATGACTGAATATAAACTTGTGGTAGTTGGAGCTGTTGGCGTAGGCAAGAGTGCCTTGACGAT
ACAGCTAATTCAGAATCATTTTGTGGACGAATATGATCCAACAATAGAGGATTCCTACAGGAAGCAAGTA
GTAATTGATGGAGAAACCTGTCTCTTGGATATTCTCGACACAGCAGGTCAAGAGGAGTACAGTGCAATGA
GGGACCAGTACATGAGGACTGGGGAGGGCTTTCTTTGTGTATTTGCCATAAATAATACTAAATCATTTGA
AGATATTCACCATTATAGAGAACAAATTAAAAGAGTTAAGGACTCTGAAGATGTACCTATGGTCCTAGTA
GGAAATAAATGTGATTTGCCTTCTAGAACAGTAGACACAAAACAGGCTCAGGACTTAGCAAGAAGTTATG
GAATTCCTTTTATTGAAACATCAGCAAAGACAAGACAGGGTGTTGATGATGCCTTCTATACATTAGTTCG
AGAAATTCGAAAACATAAAGAAAAGATGAGCAAAGATGGTAAAAAGAAGAAAAAGAAGTCAAAGACAAAG
TGTGTAATTATGTAAGTTTAAACGAATTCGGGCTCGGTACCCGGGGATCCTCTAGAGTCGACCTGCAGGC
ATGCAAGCTGATTTGGCTGCTGCCACCGCTGAGCAAGGCCGCTTCGAGCAGACATGATAAGATACATTGA
TGAGTTTGGACAAACCACAACTAGAATGCAGTGAAAAAAATGCTTTATTTGTGAAATTTGTGATGCTATT
GCTTTATTTGTAACCATTATAAGCTGCAATAAACAAGTTAACAACAACAATTGCATTCATTTTATGTTTC
AGGTTCAGGGGGAGATGTGGGAGGTTTTTTTAAGCAAGTAAAACCTCTACAAATGTGGTAAAATCTTAAT
TAAGAATTCTAATATAACTTCGTATAGCATACATTATACGAAGTTATGGATCCACTGTTGACAATTAATC
ATCGGCATAGTATATCGGCATAGTATAATACGACAAGGTGAGGAACTAAACCCAGGAGGCAGATC
[792 nt withheld, positions 3146-3937]
TGATTCGAAATGACCGACCAAGCGACGCCCAACCGGTATCAGCTCACTCAAAGGCGGTAATACGGTTATC
CACAGAATCAGGGGATAACGCAGGAAAGAACATGTGAGCAAAAGGCCAGCAAAAGGCCAGGAACCGTAAA
AAGGCCGCGTTGCTGGCGTTTTTCCATAGGCTCCGCCCCCCTGACGAGCATCACAAAAATCGACGCTCAA
GTCAGAGGTGGCGAAACCCGACAGGACTATAAAGATACCAGGCGTTTCCCCCTGGAAGCTCCCTCGTGCG
CTCTCCTGTTCCGACCCTGCCGCTTACCGGATACCTGTCCGCCTTTCTCCCTTCGGGAAGCGTGGCGCTT
TCTCATAGCTCACGCTGTAGGTATCTCAGTTCGGTGTAGGTCGTTCGCTCCAAGCTGGGCTGTGTGCACG
AACCCCCCGTTCAGCCCGACCGCTGCGCCTTATCCGGTAACTATCGTCTTGAGTCCAACCCGGTAAGACA
CGACTTATCGCCACTGGCAGCAGCCACTGGTAACAGGATTAGCAGAGCGAGGTATGTAGGCGGTGCTACA
GAGTTCTTGAAGTGGTGGCCTAACTACGGCTACACTAGAAGGACAGTATTTGGTATCTGCGCTCTGCTGA
AGCCAGTTACCTTCGGAAAAAGAGTTGGTAGCTCTTGATCCGGCAAACAAACCACCGCTGGTAGCGGTGG
TTTTTTTGTTTGCAAGCAGCAGATTACGCGCAGAAAAAAAGGATTTCAAGAAGATCCTTTGATCTTTTCT
ACGGGGTCTGACGCTCAGTGGAACGAAAACTCACGTTAAGGGATTTTGGTCATGAGATTATCAAAAAGGA
TCTTCACCTAGATCCTTTTATAGTCCGGAATCGTCACACAAAAAACCAACACACAGATGTAATGAAAATA
AAGATATTTTATTGCGGCCATCGTGATGGCTAGAGTTTAGCCCTCCCACACATAACCAGAGGGCAGCAAT
TCACGAATCCCAACTGCCGTCGGCTGTCCATCACTGTCCTTCACTATGGCTTTGATCCCAGGATGCAGAT
CGAGAAGCACCTGTCGGCACCGTCCGCAGGGGCTCAAGATGCCCCTGTTCTCATTTCCGATCGCGACGAT
ACAAGTCAGGTTGCCAGCTGCCGCAGCAGCAGCAGTGCCCAGCACCACGAGTTCTGCACAAGGTCCCCCA
GTAAAATGATATACATTGACACCAGTGAAGATGCGGCCGTCGCTAGAGAGAGCTGCGCTGGCGACGCTGT
AGTCTTCAGAGATGGGGATGCTGTTGATTGTAGCCGTTGCTCTTTCAATGAGGGTGGATTCTTCTTGAGA
CAAAGGCTTGGCCATGGTGGCGCTAGTGTCAGAAGAATCGAGCTTTTTGCAAAAGCCTAGGCCTCCAAAA
AAGCCTCCTCACTACTTCTGGAATAGCTCAGAGGCCGAGGCGGCCTCGGCCTCTGCATAAATAAAAAAAA
TTAGTCAGCCATGGGGCGGAGAATGGGCGGAACTGGGCGGAGTTAGGGGCGGGATGGGCGGAGTTAGGGG
CGGGACTATGGTTGCTGACTAATTGAGATGCATGCTTTGCATACTTCTGCCTGCTGGGGAGCCTGGGGAC
TTTCCACACCTGGTTGCTGACTAATTGAGATGCATGCTTTGCATACTTCTGCCTGCTGGGGAGCCTGGGG
ACTTTCCACACCCTAACTGACACACATTCCACAGCTGGTTCTTTCCGCCTCAGAAGGTACCTAACCAAGT
TCCTCTTTCAGAGGTTATTTCAGGCCATGGTGCTGCGCAAGACGCGTTAATTAAGACGT
Features (pLannotate 1.2.2; 19 found; start..end, strand, type, name):
      3..84      -  polyA_signal   SV40 poly(A) signal: SV40 polyadenylation signal
    107..190     -  CDS            large T antigen (fragment): large T antigen from SV40 (simian virus 40)
    255..620     +  enhancer       CMV enhancer: human cytomegalovirus immediate early enhancer
    622..821     +  promoter       CMV promoter: human cytomegalovirus (CMV) immediate early promoter
    960..1092    +  intron         chimeric intron: chimera between introns from human β-globin and immunoglobulin heavy chain genes
   1136..1154    +  promoter       T7 promoter: promoter for bacteriophage T7 RNA polymerase
   1170..2060    +  CDS            HaloTag®: modified bacterial dehalogenase that forms covalent bonds with chloroalkane derivatives
   2073..2093    +  CDS            TEV site: tobacco etch virus (TEV) protease recognition and cleavage site
   2109..2675    +  CDS            K-Ras (G12V): human oncoprotein generated by the G12V mutation in the small GTPase K-Ras
   2684..2739    +  misc_feature   MCS: pUC18/19 multiple cloning site
   2788..2909    -  polyA_signal   SV40 poly(A) signal: SV40 polyadenylation signal
   2932..3000    -  CDS            large T antigen (fragment): large T antigen from SV40 (simian virus 40)
   3024..3057    +  protein_bind   loxP: Cre-mediated recombination occurs in the 8-bp core sequence (GCATACAT). Cre recombinase
   3067..3114    +  promoter       EM7 promoter: synthetic bacterial promoter&nbsp
   3146..3940    +  CDS            NeoR/KanR (sequence partly withheld): aminoglycoside phosphotransferase from Tn5; aph(3')-II (or nptII); confers resistance to neomycin, kanamycin, and G418 (Geneticin®)
   4098..4686    -  rep_origin     ori: high-copy-number ColE1/pMB1/pBR322/pUC origin of replication
   4812..4860    -  polyA_signal   poly(A) signal: synthetic polyadenylation signal
   4884..5282    -  CDS            BSD: blasticidin S deaminase; Aspergillus terreus BSD; confers resistance to blasticidin
   5313..5670    -  promoter       SV40 promoter: SV40 enhancer and early promoter
