>Addgene plasmid #238570 | NanoBRET Assay Vector, HaloTag-KRAS(G12V) | analyzer sequence | sequence record 475045
CGGCAGTGAAAAAAATGCTTTATTTGTGAAATTTGTGATGCTATTGCTTTATTTGTAACCATTATAAGCT
GCAATAAACAAGTTAACAACAACAATTGCATTCATTTTATGTTTCAGGTTCAGGGGGAGGTGTGGGAGGT
TTTTTAAAGCAAGTAAAACCTCTACAAATGTGGTATGGCTGATTATGATCCGCGGCCGCAATACGTCGAC
GTTATCAGCTGACTTCGTACGAGAGCCTAGGATTATGGCGCGCCACTAGTTATTAATAGTAATCAATTAC
GGGGTCATTAGTTCATAGCCCATATATGGAGTTCCGCGTTACATAACTTACGGTAAATGGCCCGCCTGGC
TGACCGCCCAACGACCCCCGCCCATTGACGTCAATAATGACGTATGTTCCCATAGTAACGCCAATAGGGA
CTTTCCATTGACGTCAATGGGTGGAGTATTTACGGTAAACTGCCCACTTGGCAGTACATCAAGTGTATCA
TATGCCAAGTCCGCCCCCTATTGACGTCAATGACGGTAAATGGCCCGCCTGGCATTATGCCCAGTACATG
ACCTTACGGGACTTTCCTACTTGGCAGTACATCTACGTATTAGTCATCGCTATTACCATGGTGATGCGGT
TTTGGCAGTACACCAATGGGCGTGGATAGCGGTTTGACTCACGGGGATTTCCAAGTCTCCACCCCATTGA
CGTCAATGGGAGTTTGTTTTGGCACCAAAATCAACGGGACTTTCCAAAATGTCGTAATAACCCCGCCCCG
TTGACGCAAATGGGCGGTAGGCGTGTACGGTGGGAGGTCTATATAAGCAGAGCTGGTTTAGTGAACCGTC
AGATCACTAGAAGCTTTATTGCGGTAGTTTATCACAGTTAAATTGCTAACGCAGTCAGTGCTTCTGACAC
AACAGTCTCGAACTTAAGCTGCAGAAGTTGGTCGTGAGGCACTGGGCAGGTAAGTATCAAGGTTACAAGA
CAGGTTTAAGGAGACCAATAGAAACTGGGCTTGTCGAGACAGAGAAGACTCTTGCGTTTCTGATAGGCAC
CTATTGGTCTTACTGACATCCACTTTGCCTTTCTCTCCACAGGTGTCCACTCCCAGTTCAATTACAGCTC
TTAAGGCTAGAGTATTAATACGACTCACTATAGGGCTAGCAAAGCCACCATGGCAGAAATCGGTACTGGC
TTTCCATTCGACCCCCATTATGTGGAAGTCCTGGGCGAGCGCATGCACTACGTCGATGTTGGTCCGCGCG
ATGGCACCCCTGTGCTGTTCCTGCACGGTAACCCGACCTCCTCCTACGTGTGGCGCAACATCATCCCGCA
TGTTGCACCGACCCATCGCTGCATTGCTCCAGACCTGATCGGTATGGGCAAATCCGACAAACCAGACCTG
GGTTATTTCTTCGACGACCACGTCCGCTTCATGGATGCCTTCATCGAAGCCCTGGGTCTGGAAGAGGTCG
TCCTGGTCATTCACGACTGGGGCTCCGCTCTGGGTTTCCACTGGGCCAAGCGCAATCCAGAGCGCGTCAA
AGGTATTGCATTTATGGAGTTCATCCGCCCTATCCCGACCTGGGACGAATGGCCAGAATTTGCCCGCGAG
ACCTTCCAGGCCTTCCGCACCACCGACGTCGGCCGCAAGCTGATCATCGATCAGAACGTTTTTATCGAGG
GTACGCTGCCGATGGGTGTCGTCCGCCCGCTGACTGAAGTCGAGATGGACCATTACCGCGAGCCGTTCCT
GAATCCTGTTGACCGCGAGCCACTGTGGCGCTTCCCAAACGAGCTGCCAATCGCCGGTGAGCCAGCGAAC
ATCGTCGCGCTGGTCGAAGAATACATGGACTGGCTGCACCAGTCCCCTGTCCCGAAGCTGCTGTTCTGGG
GCACCCCAGGCGTTCTGATCCCACCGGCCGAAGCCGCTCGCCTGGCCAAAAGCCTGCCTAACTGCAAGGC
TGTGGACATCGGCCCGGGTCTGAATCTGCTGCAAGAAGACAACCCGGACCTGATCGGCAGCGAGATCGCG
CGCTGGCTGTCGACGCTCGAGATTTCCGGCGAGCCAACCACTGAGGATCTGTACTTTCAGAGCGATAACG
CGATCGCCATGACTGAATATAAACTTGTGGTAGTTGGAGCTGTTGGCGTAGGCAAGAGTGCCTTGACGAT
ACAGCTAATTCAGAATCATTTTGTGGACGAATATGATCCAACAATAGAGGATTCCTACAGGAAGCAAGTA
GTAATTGATGGAGAAACCTGTCTCTTGGATATTCTCGACACAGCAGGTCAAGAGGAGTACAGTGCAATGA
GGGACCAGTACATGAGGACTGGGGAGGGCTTTCTTTGTGTATTTGCCATAAATAATACTAAATCATTTGA
AGATATTCACCATTATAGAGAACAAATTAAAAGAGTTAAGGACTCTGAAGATGTACCTATGGTCCTAGTA
GGAAATAAATGTGATTTGCCTTCTAGAACAGTAGACACAAAACAGGCTCAGGACTTAGCAAGAAGTTATG
GAATTCCTTTTATTGAAACATCAGCAAAGACAAGACAGGGTGTTGATGATGCCTTCTATACATTAGTTCG
AGAAATTCGAAAACATAAAGAAAAGATGAGCAAAGATGGTAAAAAGAAGAAAAAGAAGTCAAAGACAAAG
TGTGTAATTATGTAAGTTTAAACGAATTCGGGCTCGGTACCCGGGGATCCTCTAGAGTCGACCTGCAGGC
ATGCAAGCTGATTTGGCTGCTGCCACCGCTGAGCAAGGCCGCTTCGAGCAGACATGATAAGATACATTGA
TGAGTTTGGACAAACCACAACTAGAATGCAGTGAAAAAAATGCTTTATTTGTGAAATTTGTGATGCTATT
GCTTTATTTGTAACCATTATAAGCTGCAATAAACAAGTTAACAACAACAATTGCATTCATTTTATGTTTC
AGGTTCAGGGGGAGATGTGGGAGGTTTTTTTAAGCAAGTAAAACCTCTACAAATGTGGTAAAATCTTAAT
TAAGAATTCTAATATAACTTCGTATAGCATACATTATACGAAGTTATGGATCCACTGTTGACAATTAATC
ATCGGCATAGTATATCGGCATAGTATAATACGACAAGGTGAGGAACTAAACCCAGGAGGCAGATC
[400 nt withheld, positions 3146-3545]
A
[391 nt withheld, positions 3547-3937]
TGATTCGAAATGACCGACCAAGCGACGCCCAACCGGTATCAGCTCACTCAAAGGCGGTAATACGGTTATC
CACAGAATCAGGGGATAACGCAGGAAAGAACATGTGAGCAAAAGGCCAGCAAAAGGCCAGGAACCGTAAA
AAGGCCGCGTTGCTGGCGTTTTTCCATAGGCTCCGCCCCCCTGACGAGCATCACAAAAATCGACGCTCAA
GTCAGAGGTGGCGAAACCCGACAGGACTATAAAGATACCAGGCGTTTCCCCCTGGAAGCTCCCTCGTGCG
CTCTCCTGTTCCGACCCTGCCGCTTACCGGATACCTGTCCGCCTTTCTCCCTTCGGGAAGCGTGGCGCTT
TCTCATAGCTCACGCTGTAGGTATCTCAGTTCGGTGTAGGTCGTTCGCTCCAAGCTGGGCTGTGTGCACG
AACCCCCCGTTCAGCCCGACCGCTGCGCCTTATCCGGTAACTATCGTCTTGAGTCCAACCCGGTAAGACA
CGACTTATCGCCACTGGCAGCAGCCACTGGTAACAGGATTAGCAGAGCGAGGTATGTAGGCGGTGCTACA
GAGTTCTTGAAGTGGTGGCCTAACTACGGCTACACTAGAAGGACAGTATTTGGTATCTGCGCTCTGCTGA
AGCCAGTTACCTTCGGAAAAAGAGTTGGTAGCTCTTGATCCGGCAAACAAACCACCGCTGGTAGCGGTGG
TTTTTTTGTTTGCAAGCAGCAGATTACGCGCAGAAAAAAAGGATTTCAAGAAGATCCTTTGATCTTTTCT
ACGGGGTCTGACGCTCAGTGGAACGAAAACTCACGTTAAGGGATTTTGGTCATGAGATTATCAAAAAGGA
TCTTCACCTAGATCCTTTTATAGTCCGGAATCGTCACACAAAAAACCAACACACAGATGTAATGAAAATA
AAGATATTTTATTGCGGCCATCGTGATGGCTAGAGTTTAGCCCTCCCACACATAACCAGAGGGCAGCAAT
TCACGAATCCCAACTGCCGTCGGCTGTCCATCACTGTCCTTCACTATGGCTTTGATCCCAGGATGCAGAT
CGAGAAGCACCTGTCGGCACCGTCCGCAGGGGCTCAAGATGCCCCTGTTCTCATTTCCGATCGCGACGAT
ACAAGTCAGGTTGCCAGCTGCCGCAGCAGCAGCAGTGCCCAGCACCACGAGTTCTGCACAAGGTCCCCCA
GTAAAATGATATACATTGACACCAGTGAAGATGCGGCCGTCGCTAGAGAGAGCTGCGCTGGCGACGCTGT
AGTCTTCAGAGATGGGGATGCTGTTGATTGTAGCCGTTGCTCTTTCAATGAGGGTGGATTCTTCTTGAGA
CAAAGGCTTGGCCATGGTGGCGCTAGTGTCAGAAGAATCGAGCTTTTTGCAAAAGCCTAGGCCTCCAAAA
AAGCCTCCTCACTACTTCTGGAATAGCTCAGAGGCCGAGGCGGCCTCGGCCTCTGCATAAATAAAAAAAA
TTAGTCAGCCATGGGGCGGAGAATGGGCGGAACTGGGCGGAGTTAGGGGCGGGATGGGCGGAGTTAGGGG
CGGGACTATGGTTGCTGACTAATTGAGATGCATGCTTTGCATACTTCTGCCTGCTGGGGAGCCTGGGGAC
TTTCCACACCTGGTTGCTGACTAATTGAGATGCATGCTTTGCATACTTCTGCCTGCTGGGGAGCCTGGGG
ACTTTCCACACCCTAACTGACACACATTCCACAGCTGGTTCTTTCCGCCTCAGAAGGTACCTAACCAAGT
TCCTCTTTCAGAGGTTATTTCAGGCCATGGTGCTGCGCAAGACGCGTTAATTAAGACGT
Features (pLannotate 1.2.2; 19 found; start..end, strand, type, name):
      3..84      -  polyA_signal   SV40 poly(A) signal: SV40 polyadenylation signal
    107..190     -  CDS            large T antigen (fragment): large T antigen from SV40 (simian virus 40)
    255..620     +  enhancer       CMV enhancer: human cytomegalovirus immediate early enhancer
    622..821     +  promoter       CMV promoter: human cytomegalovirus (CMV) immediate early promoter
    960..1092    +  intron         chimeric intron: chimera between introns from human β-globin and immunoglobulin heavy chain genes
   1136..1154    +  promoter       T7 promoter: promoter for bacteriophage T7 RNA polymerase
   1170..2060    +  CDS            HaloTag®: modified bacterial dehalogenase that forms covalent bonds with chloroalkane derivatives
   2073..2093    +  CDS            TEV site: tobacco etch virus (TEV) protease recognition and cleavage site
   2109..2675    +  CDS            K-Ras (G12V): human oncoprotein generated by the G12V mutation in the small GTPase K-Ras
   2684..2739    +  misc_feature   MCS: pUC18/19 multiple cloning site
   2788..2909    -  polyA_signal   SV40 poly(A) signal: SV40 polyadenylation signal
   2932..3000    -  CDS            large T antigen (fragment): large T antigen from SV40 (simian virus 40)
   3024..3057    +  protein_bind   loxP: Cre-mediated recombination occurs in the 8-bp core sequence (GCATACAT). Cre recombinase
   3067..3114    +  promoter       EM7 promoter: synthetic bacterial promoter&nbsp
   3146..3937    +  CDS            neo (sequence partly withheld): KKA2_KLEPN - Also known as kan, nptII. Experimental evidence at protein level: Swiss-Prot protein existence level 1. Resistance to kanamycin, neomycin, paromomycin, ribostamycin, butirosin and gentamicin B. From Klebsiella pneumoniae.
   4098..4686    -  rep_origin     ori: high-copy-number ColE1/pMB1/pBR322/pUC origin of replication
   4812..4860    -  polyA_signal   poly(A) signal: synthetic polyadenylation signal
   4884..5282    -  CDS            BSD: blasticidin S deaminase; Aspergillus terreus BSD; confers resistance to blasticidin
   5313..5670    -  promoter       SV40 promoter: SV40 enhancer and early promoter
