>Addgene plasmid #238570 | NanoBRET Assay Vector, HaloTag-KRAS(G12V) Sequencing Result | analyzer sequence | sequence record 481969
GGTGGAGACTTGGAAATCCCCGTGAGTCAAACCGCTATCCACGCCCATTGGTGTACTGCCAAAACCGCAT
CACCATGGTAATAGCGATGACTAATACGTAGATGTACTGCCAAGTAGGAAAGTCCCGTAAGGTCATGTAC
TGGGCATAATGCCAGGCGGGCCATTTACCGTCATTGACGTCAATAGGGGGCGGACTTGGCATATGATACA
CTTGATGTACTGCCAAGTGGGCAGTTTACCGTAAATACTCCACCCATTGACGTCAATGGAAAGTCCCTAT
TGGCGTTACTATGGGAACATACGTCATTATTGACGTCAATGGGCGGGGGTCGTTGGGCGGTCAGCCAGGC
GGGCCATTTACCGTAAGTTATGTAACGCGGAACTCCATATATGGGCTATGAACTAATGACCCCGTAATTG
ATTACTATTAATAACTAGTCAATAATCAATGCCAACATGGCGGTCATATTGGACATGAGCCAATATAAAT
GTACATATTATGATATAGATACAACGTATGCAATGGCCAATAGCCAATATTGATTTATGCTATATAACCA
ATGAATAATATGGCTAATGGCCAATATTGAAGATCTCGATCCTCTACGCCGGACGCATCGTGGCCGGAGT
ACTGCGGTTTATCTCGATGGCTACGAGGGCAGACAGTAAGTGGATTTACCATAATCCCTTAATTGTACGC
ACCGCTAAAACGCGTTCAGCGCGATCACGGCAGCAGACAGGTAAAAATGGCAACAAACCACCCGAAAAAC
TGCCGCAATCGCGCCTGATAAATTTTAACCGTATGAATACCTATGCAACCAGAGGGTACAGGCCACATTA
CCCCCACTTAATCCACTGAAGCTGCCATTTTTCATGGTTTCACCATCCCAGCGAAGGGCCATCCAGCGTG
CGTTCCTGTATTTCCGGACTATAAAAGGATCTAGGTGAAGATCCTTTTTGATAATCTCATGACCAAAATC
CCTTAACGTGAGTTTTCGTTCCACTGAGCGTCAGACCCCGTAGAAAAGATCAAAGGATCTTCTTGAAATC
CTTTTTTTCTGCGCGTAATCTGCTGCTTGCAAACAAAAAAACCACCGCTACCAGCGGTGGTTTGTTTGCC
GGATCAAGAGCTACCAACTCTTTTTCCGAAGGTAACTGGCTTCAGCAGAGCGCAGATACCAAATACTGTC
CTTCTAGTGTAGCCGTAGTTAGGCCACCACTTCAAGAACTCTGTAGCACCGCCTACATACCTCGCTCTGC
TAATCCTGTTACCAGTGGCTGCTGCCAGTGGCGATAAGTCGTGTCTTACCGGGTTGGACTCAAGACGATA
GTTACCGGATAAGGCGCAGCGGTCGGGCTGAACGGGGGGTTCGTGCACACAGCCCAGCTTGGAGCGAACG
ACCTACACCGAACTGAGATACCTACAGCGTGAGCTATGAGAAAGCGCCACGCTTCCCGAAGGGAGAAAGG
CGGACAGGTATCCGGTAAGCGGCAGGGTCGGAACAGGAGAGCGCACGAGGGAGCTTCCAGGGGGAAACGC
CTGGTATCTTTATAGTCCTGTCGGGTTTCGCCACCTCTGACTTGAGCGTCGATTTTTGTGATGCTCGTCA
GGGGGGCGGAGCCTATGGAAAAACGCCAGCAACGCGGCCTTTTTACGGTTCCTGGCCTTTTGCTGGCCTT
TTGCTCACATGTTCTTTCCTGCGTTATCCCCTGATTCTGTGGATAACCGTATTACCGCCTTTGAGTGAGC
TGATACCGGGTAGAAAGCCAGTCCGCAGAAACGGTGCTGACCCCGGATGAATGTCAGCTACTGGGCTATC
TGGACAAGGGAAAACGCAAGCGCAAAGAGGATCCTTATCGCTATCGATTCACACAAAAAACCAACACACA
GATGTAATGAAAATAAAGATATTTTATTGCGGCCATCGTGATGGCAGGTTGGGCGTCGCTTGGTCGGTCA
TTTCGAACCCCAGAGTCCCGCTCA
[391 nt withheld, positions 1985-2375]
T
[400 nt withheld, positions 2377-2776]
GATCTGCCTCCTGGGTTTAGTTCCTCACCTTGTCGTATTATACTATGCCGATATACTATGCCGATGATTA
ATTGTCAACAGTTAATTAAGCTTTTTGCAAAAGCCTAGGCCTCCAAAAAAGCCTCCTCACTACTTCTGGA
ATAGCTCAGAGGCCGAGGCGGCCTCGGCCTCTGCATAAATAAAAAAAATTAGTCAGCCATGGGGCGGAGA
ATGGGCGGAACTGGGCGGAGTTAGGGGCGGGATGGGCGGAGTTAGGGGCGGGACTATGGTTGCTGACTAA
TTGAGATGCATGCTTTGCATACTTCTGCCTGCTGGGGAGCCTGGGGACTTTCCACACCTGGTTGCTGACT
AATTGAGATGCATGCTTTGCATACTTCTGCCTGCTGGGGAGCCTGGGGACTTTCCACACCCTAACTGACA
CACATTCCACAGCTGGTTCTTTCCGCCTCAGAAGGTACCTAACCAAGTTCCTCTTTCAGAGGTTATTTCA
GGCCATGGTGCTGCGCAGATCCGCGTATGCGGTGTGAAATACCGCACAGATGCGTAAGGAGAAAATACCG
CATCAGGAAATTGTAAGCGTTAATATTTTGTTAAAATTCGATTTTACCACATTTGTAGAGGTTTTACTTG
CTTAAAAAAACCTCCCACATCTCCCCCTGAACCTGAAACATAAAATGAATGCAATTGTTGTTGTTAACTT
GTTTATTGCAGCTTATAATGGTTACAAATAAAGCAATAGCATCACAAATTTCACAAATAAAGCATTTTTT
TCACTGCATTCTAGTTGTGGTTTGTCCAAACTCATCAATGTATCTTATCATGTCTGCTCGAAGCGGCCGC
CCCAAGGGGTTATGCTAGTTATTGCTCAGCGGTGGCAGCAGCCAACTCAGCTTCCTTTCGGGCTTTGTTA
GCAGCCGGATCAGCTTGCATGCCTGCAGGTCGACTCTAGAGTCGCGGCCTTAGCTAATCTTCTTGAACAG
CCGCCAGCCGCTCACACCGCTCGAGCCACCTGAACTGCCTTGAGAAACTGAAAGAAATGTACGAACTGTA
CCCTTGATTGTACTCCTACAAATAGGACACTTTCTTAAAGAAGGAGCACAATCTTTGCATACTACTAGAT
GACCACAAGGAATAAACACTATGGACACTTCTTTGTCCATACACACTTTACATGTTCTTTCTTCTTGTAG
TCTCCGCAATTGTTCTTCCACTGGTAGATCTGAAACATCTTCTGTGGGAATATATTTTATGTCCTGTTGC
ACAAATAAATGCTCATATAACACAGCTTCAGCTTCTTGCAGAGAGTTTCTGAATACAGTGGCTGCAATAT
TTCCTTTTACTAAAATCGTATCAATCAGTTCTCTTGCTTGTAAAGACGTCTGTGTCTTCTGTTTAATAAC
ATCATGTTCTTGTTCATTAATAATTCCGGCAGTTAGTAGACTATCCAGGATTGGAATTACACAAGTCAAA
TGTTGAAAAAGTGCCATTCTATTCTTCCGGATTAATAATAAATCATTTGATTCTTTTTCCTCAGTTGCTC
TTTCTCTCTCCTCTTCCCTTATTTCATCTTCTGCATTGAGTAAGTCTAACACAAGATCATTGACTAGTCT
ATAATTCTCTCCAGTTGCTAGGATTTTTCTCTGAACTGTCTGTTTTACCAGGCTTCTACTAAAGCCCATT
TCCACGGCAGCATTAATCACAGGAGTATTCATCATGATTGCATCTTCTGAATGGTCTTCTCCAGGTTCAA
AATGGATAATTGATGACTCTGCATTTTCATCTCCTGGGCTGTCTGATGTGGATAGCAGCTGTTCAAGTAG
ATGAGGGTAACTGGCTTGAACTTGACGGATGAACTCCTGTCCTTTAATTCTTATCAAGTACTCACACCTT
GGAAACCACTTGGCATGTTGAACCCATGGATCATCTCCAGATTCCCAACACCTGAGTCCACCATCACAGC
AAAAGCATTTGACATCATCACTGTTACCCACATAATAAAAACCCGCACTTGCAAGCTGCTCAGGATTAAC
TAGAACACTAGAGGGCCAGTTAAAGAATGTTTTAAAGCGGGCTGCATGTGTCTGCATGCTCAGATTAGAA
ACTGTGTATCTTGAAGTGTCTTGAAGCTGATTTTCTATAAATGGGCATTTGGGAAAATGTCTCAGGTGTT
CTGACATAGCATTATCCTTCGGTTCCCAATTGCTCAATTTTCCACCACAGGCAAAGCAAGCCACTCTGTC
TCCAGGTCCTATGTAGTAAAAGCCTGCTTTTGCCAGATCTGTTGGCGACAGAAAAGTCAATGGCCATGTC
TGAAAAGTAAGTAATCTGGCATTTTCGTTATTCATTGCACAGTGGTAGGAACTTCTCATCAAGGCAGAAA
AATCTTGATTTGCTCTGGAGTTTACAGGATTTGATGGAGAGTTTGAATAAGAGCCACGGAAATATCCACT
GTTTTCTGTACCCGGAAGTAATGAGTGTGTGGAATTTGTTACTGAAGAAGGAAAAGTAGGCTGAGAGGTA
GCTTCCAAGTTGTTAACGGAATTTAGACTCTGAACGAATCTGCAGCTAGGATACAACTTTTTATGCTTTT
CAGTAGGACTGTCTCCTCTTTTCCAGTTATCCAGCATCAGGCCACAACAGAAGCATTTGACCTTGTCATT
CACACCAGTGTAATAGAAACCAGCACGAGCAAGACTCCTTTCTGAGACAGGAACCCCAGCAGGAAAAGTG
GAATACGTAGACATTCGGTACAGTTCACATGACAAGTCGTATTTCAGTTCAAACGTGTTGGCGCTTTTCA
TCAAATTTGATAAGAATATGCTGTTTTCTACTATGTTCATGGCGATCGCTAGCCCTATAGTGAGTCGTAT
TAATACTCTAGCCTTAAGAGCTGTAATTGAACTGGGAGTGGACACCTGTGGAGAGAAAGGCAAAGTGGAT
GTCAGTAAGACCAATAGGTGCCTATCAGAAACGCAAGAGTCTTCTCTGTCTCGACAAGCCCAGTTTCTAT
TGGTCTCCTTAAACCTGTCTTGTAACCTTGATACTTACCTGCCCAGTGCCTCACGACCAACTTCTGCAGC
TTAAGTTCGAGACTGTTGTGTCAGAAGCACTGACTGCGTTAGCAATTTAACTGTGATAAACTACCGCAAT
AAAGCTTCTAGTGATCTGACGGTTCACTAAACCAGCTCTGCTTATATAGACCTCCCACCGTACACGCCTA
CCGCCCATTTGCGTCAACGGGGCGGGGTTATTACGACATTTTGGAAAGTCCCGTTGATTTTGGTGCCAAA
ACAAACTCCCATTGACGTCAATGG
Features (pLannotate 1.2.2; 19 found; start..end, strand, type, name):
     74..451     -  enhancer       CMV enhancer: human cytomegalovirus immediate early enhancer
    644..927     -  misc_feature   cer region: ColE1-derived recombination site that helps to maintain plasmids as monomers
   1043..1631    +  rep_origin     ori: high-copy-number ColE1/pMB1/pBR322/pUC origin of replication
   1760..1849    +  CDS            tnpA (fragment): TN5P_ECOLX - Also known as tnp. Experimental evidence at protein level: Swiss-Prot protein existence level 1. Mediates transposition of transposon Tn5 by a 'cut and paste' mechanism. First, the monomeric transposase binds the 19 bp inverted DNA repeats flanking the transposon. Then, dimerization of the DNA- bound transposase creates a synaptic DNA complex. After nicking of the first DNA strand, excision of the transposon proceeds through a series of intermediates. The transposase then mediates the insertion of the transposon at a new site by strand transfer. The activity of the wild- type tran
   1870..1918    -  polyA_signal   poly(A) signal: synthetic polyadenylation signal
   1985..2776    -  CDS            neo (sequence partly withheld): KKA2_KLEPN - Also known as kan, nptII. Experimental evidence at protein level: Swiss-Prot protein existence level 1. Resistance to kanamycin, neomycin, paromomycin, ribostamycin, butirosin and gentamicin B. From Klebsiella pneumoniae.
   2808..2855    -  promoter       EM7 promoter: synthetic bacterial promoter&nbsp
   2870..3227    -  promoter       SV40 promoter: SV40 enhancer and early promoter
   3292..3343    +  misc_feature   bom (fragment): basis of mobility region from pBR322
   3344..3376    -  rep_origin     M13 ori (fragment): M13 bacteriophage origin of replication; arrow indicates direction of (+) strand synthesis
   3381..3449    +  CDS            large T antigen (fragment): large T antigen from SV40 (simian virus 40)
   3472..3593    +  polyA_signal   SV40 poly(A) signal: SV40 polyadenylation signal
   3615..3634    -  terminator     T7 terminator (fragment): transcription terminator for bacteriophage T7 RNA polymerase
   3642..3691    -  CDS            SET1 (fragment): solubility-enhancement tag derived from T7 phage gene 10B
   3698..3727    -  misc_feature   MCS (fragment): pUC18/19 multiple cloning site
   3805..5616    -  CDS            BIRC3: BIRC3_HUMAN - Also known as API2, MIHC, RNF49. Experimental evidence at protein level: Swiss-Prot protein existence level 1. Multi-functional protein which regulates not only caspases and apoptosis, but also modulates inflammatory signaling and immunity, mitogenic kinase signaling and cell proliferation, as well as cell invasion and metastasis. Acts as an E3 ubiquitin-protein ligase regulating NF-kappa-B signaling and regulates both canonical and non- canonical NF-kappa-B signaling by acting in opposite directions: acts as a positive regulator of the canonical pathway and suppresses constituti
   5630..5648    -  promoter       T7 promoter: promoter for bacteriophage T7 RNA polymerase
   5692..5824    -  intron         chimeric intron: chimera between introns from human β-globin and immunoglobulin heavy chain genes
   5963..72      -  promoter       CMV promoter (across the origin): human cytomegalovirus (CMV) immediate early promoter
