[The description below was written by a language model from this plasmid's Addgene catalogue record and pLannotate feature annotations shown in this document.]
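Description:
NanoBRET Assay Vector, HaloTag-KRAS(G12V) is a mammalian expression plasmid built on the pFN222K HaloTag CMV-Blast BiBRET backbone. It is propagated in E. coli from a high-copy ColE1/pUC-type origin and selected with kanamycin, with resistance provided by a Tn5 aminoglycoside phosphotransferase (NeoR/KanR) gene driven by the bacterial EM7 promoter. A separate cassette, in which the SV40 enhancer/early promoter drives the blasticidin S deaminase gene followed by a synthetic poly(A) signal, allows blasticidin selection of transfected mammalian cells. A single loxP site lies just upstream of the EM7 promoter; the record does not say what it is for.

The payload is driven by the CMV immediate-early enhancer and promoter, followed by a chimeric β-globin/immunoglobulin intron that generally improves expression. A T7 promoter sits immediately before the coding region and could support in vitro transcription. The open reading frame encodes HaloTag, a modified dehalogenase that bonds covalently to chloroalkane ligands, then a TEV protease cleavage site, then human KRAS carrying the oncogenic G12V substitution. A short multiple cloning site remnant and an SV40 late poly(A) signal follow. As the name implies, the HaloTag fusion labelled with a fluorescent chloroalkane ligand would serve as the energy acceptor in NanoBRET assays, paired with a NanoLuc-tagged partner to monitor KRAS protein interactions in live cells, although the record states only the expression purpose.

The 5,746 nt full-sequence record matches this catalogue description. The second, 6,090 nt sequencing record does not: it annotates a BIRC3 coding sequence with no HaloTag, KRAS or blasticidin marker, and appears to represent a different construct.
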