Addgene plasmid #238570: NanoBRET Assay Vector, HaloTag-KRAS(G12V)
Purpose: Express HaloTag-KRAS(G12V) Fusion Protein in Mammalian Cells under a CMV promoter
Depositing lab: Promega Corporation.
Backbone
  Vector backbone: pFN222K HaloTag(R) CMV-Blast BiBRET Vector
  Vector type: Mammalian Expression
  Selectable markers: Blasticidin
Growth in bacteria
  Bacterial resistance: Kanamycin, 50 μg/mL
  Growth temperature: 37°C
  Growth strain: DH5alpha
  Copy number: High Copy
Gene/Insert
  Gene/Insert name: KRAS
  Species: H. sapiens (human)
  Mutation: G12V
  Entrez Gene: KRAS (a.k.a. 'C-K-RAS, C-K-RAS, CFC2, K-RAS2A, K-RAS2B, K-RAS4A, K-RAS4B, K-Ras, K-Ras 2, KI-RAS, KRAS1, KRAS2, NS, NS3, OES, RALD, RASK2, c-Ki-ras, c-Ki-ras2)
  Promoter: CMV
  Tag / fusion protein: HaloTag (R) (N terminal on backbone)
  Cloning method: Other
Terms and licenses: Academic/Nonprofit Terms; Industry Terms
How to cite: NanoBRET Assay Vector, HaloTag-KRAS(G12V) was a gift from Promega Corporation (Addgene plasmid # 238570 ; http://n2t.net/addgene:238570 ; RRID:Addgene_238570)
